>Addgene plasmid #78320 | MetNI (E166Q in MetN) | depositor full sequence | sequence record 152940 | MetNI (E166Q in MetN)
GTTTGGTCACTGATGCCTCCGTGTAAGGGGGATTTCTGTTCATGGGGGTAATGATACCGATGAAACGAGA
GAGGATGCTCACGATACGGGTTACTGATGATGAACATGCCCGGTTACTGGAACGTTGTGAGGGTAAACAA
CTGGCGGTATGGATGCGGCGGGACCAGAGAAAAATCACTCAGGGTCAATGCCAGCGCTTCGTTAATACAG
ATGTAGGTGTTCCACAGGGTAGCCAGCAGCATCCTGCGATGCAGATCCGGAACATAATGGTGCAGGGCGC
TGACTTCCGCGTTTCCAGACTTTACGAAACACGGAAACCGAAGACCATTCATGTTGTTGCTCAGGTCGCA
GACGTTTTGCAGCAGCAGTCGCTTCACGTTCGCTCGCGTATCGGTGATTCATTCTGCTAACCAGTAAGGC
AACCCCGCCAGCCTAGCCGGGTCCTCAACGACAGGAGCACGATCATGCGCACCCGTGGCCAGGACCCAAC
GCTGCCCGAGATGCGCCGCGTGCGGCTGCTGGAGATGGCGGACGCGATGGATATGTTCTGCCAAGGGTTG
GTTTGCGCATTCACAGTTCTCCGCAAGAATTGATTGGCTCCAATTCTTGGAGTGGTGAATCCGTTAGCGA
GGTGCCGCCGGCTTCCATTCAGGTCGAGGTGGCCCGGCTCCATGCACCGCGACGCAACGCGGGGAGGCAG
ACAAGGTATAGGGCGGCGCCTACAATCCATGCCAACCCGTTCCATGTGCTCGCCGAGGCGGCATAAATCG
CCGTGACGATCAGCGGTCCAGTGATCGAAGTTAGGCTGGTAAGAGCCGCGAGCGATCCTTGAAGCTGTCC
CTGATGGTCGTCATCTACCTGCCTGGACAGCATGGCCTGCAACGCGGGCATCCCGATGCCGCCGGAAGCG
AGAAGAATCATAATGGGGAAGGCCATCCAGCCTCGCGTCGCGAACGCCAGCAAGACGTAGCCCAGCGCGT
CGGCCGCCATGCCGGCGATAATGGCCTGCTTCTCGCCGAAACGTTTGGTGGCGGGACCAGTGACGAAGGC
TTGAGCGAGGGCGTGCAAGATTCCGAATACCGCAAGCGACAGGCCGATCATCGTCGCGCTCCAGCGAAAG
CGGTCCTCGCCGAAAATGACCCAGAGCGCTGCCGGCACCTGTCCTACGAGTTGCATGATAAAGAAGACAG
TCATAAGTGCGGCGACGATAGTCATGCCCCGCGCCCACCGGAAGGAGCTGACTGGGTTGAAGGCTCTCAA
GGGCATCGGTCGAGATCCCGGTGCCTAATGAGTGAGCTAACTTACATTAATTGCGTTGCGCTCACTGCCC
GCTTTCCAGTCGGGAAACCTGTCGTGCCAGCTGCATTAATGAATCGGCCAACGCGCGGGGAGAGGCGGTT
TGCGTATTGGGCGCCAGGGTGGTTTTTCTTTTCACCAGTGAGACGGGCAACAGCTGATTGCCCTTCACCG
CCTGGCCCTGAGAGAGTTGCAGCAAGCGGTCCACGCTGGTTTGCCCCAGCAGGCGAAAATCCTGTTTGAT
GGTGGTTAACGGCGGGATATAACATGAGCTGTCTTCGGTATCGTCGTATCCCACTACCGAGATATCCGCA
CCAACGCGCAGCCCGGACTCGGTAATGGCGCGCATTGCGCCCAGCGCCATCTGATCGTTGGCAACCAGCA
TCGCAGTGGGAACGATGCCCTCATTCAGCATTTGCATGGTTTGTTGAAAACCGGACATGGCACTCCAGTC
GCCTTCCCGTTCCGCTATCGGCTGAATTTGATTGCGAGTGAGATATTTATGCCAGCCAGCCAGACGCAGA
CGCGCCGAGACAGAACTTAATGGGCCCGCTAACAGCGCGATTTGCTGGTGACCCAATGCGACCAGATGCT
CCACGCCCAGTCGCGTACCGTCTTCATGGGAGAAAATAATACTGTTGATGGGTGTCTGGTCAGAGACATC
AAGAAATAACGCCGGAACATTAGTGCAGGCAGCTTCCACAGCAATGGCATCCTGGTCATCCAGCGGATAG
TTAATGATCAGCCCACTGACGCGTTGCGCGAGAAGATTGTGCACCGCCGCTTTACAGGCTTCGACGCCGC
TTCGTTCTACCATCGACACCACCACGCTGGCACCCAGTTGATCGGCGCGAGATTTAATCGCCGCGACAAT
TTGCGACGGCGCGTGCAGGGCCAGACTGGAGGTGGCAACGCCAATCAGCAACGACTGTTTGCCCGCCAGT
TGTTGTGCCACGCGGTTGGGAATGTAATTCAGCTCCGCCATCGCCGCTTCCACTTTTTCCCGCGTTTTCG
CAGAAACGTGGCTGGCCTGGTTCACCACGCGGGAAACGGTCTGATAAGAGACACCGGCATACTCTGCGAC
ATCGTATAACGTTACTGGTTTCACATTCACCACCCTGAATTGACTCTCTTCCGGGCGCTATCATGCCATA
CCGCGAAAGGTTTTGCGCCATTCGATGGTGTCCGGGATCTCGACGCTCTCCCTTATGCGACTCCTGCATT
AGGAAGCAGCCCAGTAGTAGGTTGAGGCCGTTGAGCACCGCCGCCGCAAGGAATGGTGCATGCCGATCCC
GCGAAATTAATACGACTCACTATAGGGGAATTGTGAGCGGATAACAATTCCCCTCTAGAAATAATTTTGT
TTAACTTTAAGAAGGAGATATACATATGTCTGAGCCGATGATGTGGCTGCTGGTTCGTGGCGTATGGGAA
ACGCTGGCAATGACCTTCGTATCCGGTTTTTTTGGCTTTGTGATTGGTCTGCCGGTTGGCGTTCTGCTTT
ATGTCACGCGTCCGGGGCAAATTATTGCTAACGCGAAGCTGTATCGTACCGTTTCTGCGATTGTGAACAT
TTTCCGTTCCATCCCGTTCATTATCTTGCTTGTATGGATGATTCCGTTTACCCGCGTTATTGTCGGTACA
TCGATTGGTTTGCAGGCAGCGATTGTTCCGTTAACCGTTGGTGCAGCACCGTTTATTGCCCGTATGGTCG
AGAACGCTCTGCTGGAGATCCCAACCGGGTTAATTGAAGCTTCCCGCGCAATGGGTGCCACGCCGATGCA
GATCGTCCGTAAGGTGCTGTTACCGGAAGCGCTGCCGGGTCTGGTGAATGCGGCAACTATCACCCTGATT
ACCCTGGTCGGTTATTCCGCGATGGGTGGTGCAGTCGGTGCCGGTGGTTTAGGTCAGATTGGCTATCAGT
ATGGCTACATCGGCTATAACGCGACGGTGATGAATACGGTACTGGTATTGCTGGTCATTCTGGTTTATTT
AATTCAGTTCGCAGGCGACCGCATCGTCCGGGCTGTCACTCGCAAGTGAGAGCACCACCACCACCACCAC
TGAGATCCGGCTGCTAACAAAGCCCGAAAGGAAGCTGAGTTGGCTGCTGCCACCGCTGAGCAATAACTAG
CATAACCCCTTGGGGCCTCTAAACGGGTCTTGAGGGGTTTTTTGCTGAAAGGAGGAACTATATCCAGATC
TCGATCCCGCGAAATTAATACGACTCACTATAGGGGAATTGTGAGCGGATAACAATTCCCCTCTAGAAAT
AATTTTGTTTAACTTTAAGAAGGAGATATACCATGGGCCATCATCATCATCATCATCATCATCATCACAG
CAGCGGCCATATCGACGACGACGACAAGCATATGATAAAACTTTCGAATATCACCAAAGTGTTCCACCAG
GGCACCCGCACCATCCAGGCGTTGAACAACGTCAGCCTGCATGTGCCAGCTGGACAAATTTATGGCGTTA
TCGGTGCCTCAGGCGCGGGTAAGAGTACGCTTATACGTTGTGTAAACCTGCTGGAGCGCCCAACCGAGGG
TAGCGTGCTGGTCGATGGCCAGGAACTGACCACGCTGTCAGAATCCGAGTTGACCAAAGCTCGCCGCCAG
ATTGGTATGATTTTCCAGCATTTTAACCTGCTCTCTTCGCGTACTGTTTTTGGCAACGTGGCTCTGCCGC
TGGAGCTGGACAACACACCGAAAGACGAGGTCAAACGTCGCGTGACGGAATTGCTGTCATTGGTTGGTCT
TGGCGATAAGCATGATAGCTACCCGTCGAATCTTTCCGGTGGGCAGAAACAACGTGTGGCAATTGCCCGT
GCGTTAGCCAGCAATCCCAAAGTATTGCTGTGTGATCAAGCCACCAGCGCGCTGGACCCGGCAACGACAC
GTTCTATTCTCGAACTGCTGAAAGACATCAACCGCCGTCTGGGGTTGACGATTCTGTTGATCACCCACGA
AATGGACGTTGTGAAGCGCATTTGTGATTGCGTGGCGGTCATCAGCAATGGAGAACTGATCGAGCAGGAC
ACGGTAAGTGAAGTGTTCTCGCATCCGAAAACGCCGCTGGCGCAGAAGTTTATTCAGTCGACCCTGCATC
TGGATATCCCGGAAGATTACCAGGAACGTCTGCAAGCGGAGCCATTTACTGACTGCGTGCCGATGCTGCG
TCTGGAGTTTACCGGTCAATCGGTCGATGCCCCACTGCTTTCTGAAACCGCGCGTCGTTTCAACGTCAAC
AACAACATTATTAGCGCGCAGATGGATTACGCCGGTGGCGTTAAGTTCGGCATCATGCTGACTGAAATGC
ACGGCACACAACAAGATACGCAAGCCGCCATTGCCTGGCTGCAGGAACACCATGTAAAAGTAGAGGTACT
GGGTTATGTCTGACTCGAGGATCCGGCTGCTAACAAAGCCCGAAAGGAAGCTGAGTTGGCTGCTGCCACC
GCTGAGCAATAACTAGCATAACCCCTTGGGGCCTCTAAACGGGTCTTGAGGGGTTTTTTGCTGAAAGGAG
GAACTATATCCGGATATCCCGCAAGAGGCCCGGCAGTACCGGCATAACCAAGCCTATGCCTACAGCATCC
AGGGTGACGGTGCCGAGGATGACGATGAGCGCATTGTTAGATTTCATACACGGTGCCTGACTGCGTTAGC
AATTTAACTGTGATAAACTACCGCATTAAAGCTTATCGATGATAAGCTGTCAAACATGAGAATTCTTGAA
GACGAAAGGGCCTCGTGATACGCCTATTTTTATAGGTTAATGTCATGATAATAATGGTTTCTTAGACGTC
AGGTGGCACTTTTCGGGGAAATGTGCGCGGAACCCCTATTTGTTTATTTTTCTAAATACATTCAAATATG
TATCCGCTCATGAGACAATAACCCTGATAAATGCTTCAATAATATTGAAAAAGGAAGAGTATGAGTATTC
AACATTTCCGTGTCGCCCTTATTCCCTTTTTTGCGGCATTTTGCCTTCCTGTTTTTGCTCACCCAGAAAC
GCTGGTGAAAGTAAAAGATGCTGAAGATCAGTTGGGTGCACGAGTGGGTTACATCGAACTGGATCTCAAC
AGCGGTAAGATCCTTGAGAGTTTTCGCCCCGAAGAACGTTTTCCAATGATGAGCACTTTTAAAGTTCTGC
TATGTGGCGCGGTATTATCCCGTGTTGACGCCGGGCAAGAGCAACTCGGTCGCCGCATACACTATTCTCA
GAATGACTTGGTTGAGTACTCACCAGTCACAGAAAAGCATCTTACGGATGGCATGACAGTAAGAGAATTA
TGCAGTGCTGCCATAACCATGAGTGATAACACTGCGGCCAACTTACTTCTGACAACGATCGGAGGACCGA
AGGAGCTAACCGCTTTTTTGCACAACATGGGGGATCATGTAACTCGCCTTGATCGTTGGGAACCGGAGCT
GAATGAAGCCATACCAAACGACGAGCGTGACACCACGATGCCTGCAGCAATGGCAACAACGTTGCGCAAA
CTATTAACTGGCGAACTACTTACTCTAGCTTCCCGGCAACAATTAATAGACTGGATGGAGGCGGATAAAG
TTGCAGGACCACTTCTGCGCTCGGCCCTTCCGGCTGGCTGGTTTATTGCTGATAAATCTGGAGCCGGTGA
GCGTGGGTCTCGCGGTATCATTGCAGCACTGGGGCCAGATGGTAAGCCCTCCCGTATCGTAGTTATCTAC
ACGACGGGGAGTCAGGCAACTATGGATGAACGAAATAGACAGATCGCTGAGATAGGTGCCTCACTGATTA
AGCATTGGTAACTGTCAGACCAAGTTTACTCATATATACTTTAGATTGATTTAAAACTTCATTTTTAATT
TAAAAGGATCTAGGTGAAGATCCTTTTTGATAATCTCATGACCAAAATCCCTTAACGTGAGTTTTCGTTC
CACTGAGCGTCAGACCCCGTAGAAAAGATCAAAGGATCTTCTTGAGATCCTTTTTTTCTGCGCGTAATCT
GCTGCTTGCAAACAAAAAAACCACCGCTACCAGCGGTGGTTTGTTTGCCGGATCAAGAGCTACCAACTCT
TTTTCCGAAGGTAACTGGCTTCAGCAGAGCGCAGATACCAAATACTGTCCTTCTAGTGTAGCCGTAGTTA
GGCCACCACTTCAAGAACTCTGTAGCACCGCCTACATACCTCGCTCTGCTAATCCTGTTACCAGTGGCTG
CTGCCAGTGGCGATAAGTCGTGTCTTACCGGGTTGGACTCAAGACGATAGTTACCGGATAAGGCGCAGCG
GTCGGGCTGAACGGGGGGTTCGTGCACACAGCCCAGCTTGGAGCGAACGACCTACACCGAACTGAGATAC
CTACAGCGTGAGCTATGAGAAAGCGCCACGCTTCCCGAAGGGAGAAAGGCGGACAGGTATCCGGTAAGCG
GCAGGGTCGGAACAGGAGAGCGCACGAGGGAGCTTCCAGGGGGAAACGCCTGGTATCTTTATAGTCCTGT
CGGGTTTCGCCACCTCTGACTTGAGCGTCGATTTTTGTGATGCTCGTCAGGGGGGCGGAGCCTATGGAAA
AACGCCAGCAACGCGGCCTTTTTACGGTTCCTGGCCTTTTGCTGGCCTTTTGCTCACATGTTCTTTCCTG
CGTTATCCCCTGATTCTGTGGATAACCGTATTACCGCCTTTGAGTGAGCTGATACCGCTCGCCGCAGCCG
AACGACCGAGCGCAGCGAGTCAGTGAGCGAGGAAGCGGAAGAGCGCCTGATGCGGTATTTTCTCCTTACG
CATCTGTGCGGTATTTCACACCGCATATATGGTGCACTCTCAGTACAATCTGCTCTGATGCCGCATAGTT
AAGCCAGTATACACTCCGCTATCGCTACGTGACTGGGTCATGGCTGCGCCCCGACACCCGCCAACACCCG
CTGACGCGCCCTGACGGGCTTGTCTGCTCCCGGCATCCGCTTACAGACAAGCTGTGACCGTCTCCGGGAG
CTGCATGTGTCAGAGGTTTTCACCGTCATCACCGAAACGCGCGAGGCAGCTGCGGTAAAGCTCATCAGCG
TGGTCGTGAAGCGATTCACAGATGTCTGCCTGTTCATCCGCGTCCAGCTCGTTGAGTTTCTCCAGAAGCG
TTAATGTCTGGCTTCTGATAAAGCGGGCCATGTTAAGGGCGGTTTTTTCCT
Features (pLannotate 1.2.2; 27 found; start..end, strand, type, name):
     27..407     +  CDS            YPB1_ECOLX: Protein predicted: Swiss-Prot protein existence level 4. From Escherichia coli.
    649..1273    -  CDS            TcR (fragment): tetracycline efflux protein; tet; confers resistance to tetracycline
   1288..1309    -  protein_bind   CAP binding site: CAP binding activates transcription in the presence of cAMP. E. coli catabolite activator protein
   1322..2404    -  CDS            lacI: lac repressor; lacI; The lac repressor binds to the lac operator to inhibit transcription in E. coli. This inhibition can be relieved by adding lactose or isopropyl-β-D-thiogalactopyranoside (IPTG).
   2405..2482    -  promoter       lacI promoter: lacI
   2490..2583    -  CDS            TcR (fragment): tetracycline efflux protein; tet; confers resistance to tetracycline
   2598..2616    +  promoter       T7 promoter: promoter for bacteriophage T7 RNA polymerase
   2617..2641    +  protein_bind   lac operator: The lac repressor binds to the lac operator to inhibit transcription in E. coli. This inhibition can be relieved by adding lactose or isopropyl-β-D-thiogalactopyranoside (IPTG). lac repressor encoded by lacI
   2656..2678    +  RBS            RBS: efficient ribosome binding site from bacteriophage T7 gene 10 (Olins and Rangwala, 1989)
   2686..3336    +  CDS            metI: METI_ECOLI - Also known as yaeE. Experimental evidence at protein level: Swiss-Prot protein existence level 1. (Microbial infection) Probably transports the toxic C- terminal region of CdiA from E.coli strain MHI813 across the inner membrane to the cytoplasm, where CdiA has a toxic effect. Toxin transport is strain-specific, mutations in this gene do not confer resistance to several other tested CdiA toxins. From Escherichia coli (strain K12).
   3343..3360    +  CDS            9xHis (fragment): 9xHis affinity tag
   3370..3419    +  CDS            SET1 (fragment): solubility-enhancement tag derived from T7 phage gene 10B
   3427..3474    +  terminator     T7 terminator: transcription terminator for bacteriophage T7 RNA polymerase
   3516..3534    +  promoter       T7 promoter: promoter for bacteriophage T7 RNA polymerase
   3535..3559    +  protein_bind   lac operator: The lac repressor binds to the lac operator to inhibit transcription in E. coli. This inhibition can be relieved by adding lactose or isopropyl-β-D-thiogalactopyranoside (IPTG). lac repressor encoded by lacI
   3574..3596    +  RBS            RBS: efficient ribosome binding site from bacteriophage T7 gene 10 (Olins and Rangwala, 1989)
   3609..3626    +  CDS            capTEV™ (fragment): composite tag for in vivo biotinylation, TEV protease cleavage, and 6xHis tagging
   3672..4700    +  CDS            metN: METN_ECOLI - Also known as abc. Experimental evidence at protein level: Swiss-Prot protein existence level 1. Part of the ABC transporter complex MetNIQ involved in methionine import (PubMed:12169620, PubMed:12218041, PubMed:12819857, PubMed:18621668, PubMed:30352853). Responsible for energy coupling to the transport system (PubMed:18621668, PubMed:25678706). It has also been shown to be involved in formyl-L-methionine transport (PubMed:12819857). From Escherichia coli (strain K12).
   4716..4765    +  CDS            SET1 (fragment): solubility-enhancement tag derived from T7 phage gene 10B
   4773..4820    +  terminator     T7 terminator: transcription terminator for bacteriophage T7 RNA polymerase
   4843..4947    -  CDS            TcR (fragment): tetracycline efflux protein; tet; confers resistance to tetracycline
   4995..5023    -  promoter       tet promoter: E. coli promoter for tetracycline efflux protein gene
   5136..5240    +  promoter       AmpR promoter: bla
   5241..6101    +  CDS            AmpR: β-lactamase; bla; confers resistance to ampicillin, carbenicillin, and related antibiotics
   6272..6860    +  rep_origin     ori: high-copy-number ColE1/pMB1/pBR322/pUC origin of replication
   7046..7188    -  misc_feature   bom: basis of mobility region from pBR322
   7290..10      -  CDS            rop (across the origin): Rop protein, which maintains plasmids at low copy number; rop
