[The description below was written by a language model from this plasmid's Addgene catalogue record and pLannotate feature annotations shown in this document.]
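Description:
MetNI (E166Q in MetN) is a bacterial expression plasmid built on the Novagen pET19b backbone for co-producing the two subunits of the E. coli methionine ABC importer. The 7,471 bp plasmid replicates from a pBR322-type ColE1 origin accompanied by the bom region and the rop gene, which restrains copy number. It is selected through the β-lactamase gene conferring ampicillin resistance. The tetracycline-resistance fragments and tet promoter annotated in the table are non-functional pBR322 remnants typical of pET vectors. A lacI gene with its own promoter supplies lac repressor.

The payload consists of two tandem, same-orientation expression cassettes, each with its own T7 promoter, lac operator, T7 gene 10 ribosome binding site and T7 terminator. Both genes are therefore transcribed by T7 RNA polymerase and inducible with IPTG in a suitable host. The first cassette encodes MetI, the transmembrane permease subunit (651 bp), followed by a C-terminal histidine tag listed as 6xHis. The second encodes MetN, the ATP-binding subunit that couples energy to transport (1,029 bp). It has an N-terminal tag recorded as 10xHis, and the backbone was modified with this extra tag to accommodate the second insert. The short "capTEV" and "SET1" annotations are partial matches that most likely reflect the His-tag run and residual vector sequence rather than intended functional tags.

MetN carries the E166Q substitution. The record does not state its functional consequence, but a glutamate-to-glutamine change of this kind in an ABC ATPase is commonly used to impair ATP hydrolysis. The plasmid serves to overexpress and affinity-purify the MetNI complex, and the associated work concerns inward-facing conformations and transinhibition of the transporter.
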