Addgene plasmid #78320: MetNI (E166Q in MetN)
Purpose: Methionine ABC Transporter
Depositing lab: Douglas Rees. Depositing organization: California Institute of Technology. Publication: Inward facing conformations of the MetNI methionine ABC transporter: Implications for the mechanism of transinhibition. Johnson E, Nguyen PT, Yeates TO, Rees DC. Protein Sci. 2012 Jan;21(1):84-96. doi: 10.1002/pro.765. Epub 2011 Dec 5. PubMed 22095702.
Backbone
  Vector backbone: pET19b
  Backbone manufacturer: Novagen
  Backbone size w/o insert (bp): 5791
  Total vector size (bp): 7471
  Modifications to backbone: Added extra 10x Histidine Tag to accomodate second insert (MetN)
  Vector type: Bacterial Expression
Growth in bacteria
  Bacterial resistance: Ampicillin, 100 μg/mL
  Growth temperature: 37°C
  Growth strain: DH5alpha
  Copy number: Unknown
Gene/Insert 1
  Gene/Insert name: MetI
  Species: E. coli
  Insert size (bp): 651
  Promoter: T7 Promoter
  Tag / fusion protein: 6x Histidine Tag (C terminal on insert)
  Cloning method: Unknown
  Sequencing primers: 5′ T7 Forward; 3′ T7 Reverse
Gene/Insert 2
  Gene/Insert name: MetN
  Species: E. coli
  Insert size (bp): 1029
  Mutation: E166Q
  Promoter: T7 Promoter
  Tag / fusion protein: 10x Histidine Tag (N terminal on insert)
  Cloning method: Unknown
  Sequencing primers: 5′ T7 Forward; 3′ T7 Reverse
Terms and licenses: Academic/Nonprofit Terms; Industry Terms: Not Available to Industry
How to cite: MetNI (E166Q in MetN) was a gift from Douglas Rees (Addgene plasmid # 78320 ; http://n2t.net/addgene:78320 ; RRID:Addgene_78320)
