>Addgene plasmid #78320 | MetNI (E166Q in MetN) | addgene partial sequence | sequence record 149109 | MoCloR 5'-gccacctgacgtctaagaaacc-3'
AAATAGGCGTATCACGAGGCCCTTTCGTCTTCAAGAATTCTCATGTTTGACAGCTTATCATCGATAAGCT
TTAATGCGGTAGTTTATCACAGTTAAATTGCTAACGCAGTCAGGCACCGTGTATGAAATCTAACAATGCG
CTCATCGTCATCCTCGGCACCGTCACCCTGGATGCTGTAGGCATAGGCTTGGTTATGCCGGTACTGCCGG
GCCTCTTGCGGGATATCCGGATATAGTTCCTCCTTTCAGCAAAAAACCCCTCAAGACCCGTTTAGAGGCC
CCAAGGGGTTATGCTAGTTATTGCTCAGCGGTGGCAGCAGCCAACTCAGCTTCCTTTCGGGCTTTGTTAG
CAGCCGGATCCTCGAGTCAGACATAACCCAGTACCTCTACTTTTACATGGTGTTCCTGCAGCCAGGCAAT
GGCGGCTTGCGTATCTTGTTGTGTGCCGTGCATTTCAGTCAGCATGATGCCGAACTTAACGCCACCGGCG
TAATCCATCTGCGCGCTAATAATGTTGTTGTTGACGTTGAAACGACGCGCGGTTTCAGAAAGCAGTGGGG
CATCGACCGATTGACCGGTAAACTCCAGACGCAGCATCGGCACGCAGTCAGTAAATGGCTCCGCTTGCAG
ACGTTCCTGGTAATCTTCCGGGATATCCAGATGCAGGGTCGACTGAATAAACTTCTGCGCCAGCGGCGTT
TTCGGATGCGAGAACACTTCACTTACCGTGTCCTGCTCGATCAGTTCTCCATTGCTGATGACCGCCACGC
AATCACAAATGCGCTTCACAACGTCCATTTCGTGGGTGATCAACAGAATCGTCAACCCCAGACGGCGGTT
GATGTCTTTCAGCAGTTCGAGAATAGAACGTGTCGTTGCCGGGTCCAGCGCGCTGGTGGCTTGATCACAC
AGCAATACTTTGGGATTGCTGGCTAACGCACGGGCAATTGCCACACGTTGTTTCTGCCCACCGGAAAGAT
TCGACGGGTAGCTATCATGCTTATCGCCAAGACCAACCAATGACAGCAATTCCGTCACGCGACGTTTGAC
CTCGTCTTTCGGTGTGTTGTCCAGCTCCAGCG
