>Addgene plasmid #78320 | MetNI (E166Q in MetN) | addgene partial sequence | sequence record 149110 | LacI-R 5'-GGCATACTCTGCGACATCGT-3'
CATTCACCACCCTGAATTGACTCTCTTCCGGGCGCTATCATGCCATACCGCGAAAGGTTTTGCGCCATTC
GATGGTGTCCGGGATCTCGACGCTCTCCCTTATGCGACTCCTGCATTAGGAAGCAGCCCAGTAGTAGGTT
GAGGCCGTTGAGCACCGCCGCCGCAAGGAATGGTGCATGCCGATCCCGCGAAATTAATACGACTCACTAT
AGGGGAATTGTGAGCGGATAACAATTCCCCTCTAGAAATAATTTTGTTTAACTTTAAGAAGGAGATATAC
ATATGTCTGAGCCGATGATGTGGCTGCTGGTTCGTGGCGTATGGGAAACGCTGGCAATGACCTTCGTATC
CGGTTTTTTTGGCTTTGTGATTGGTCTGCCGGTTGGCGTTCTGCTTTATGTCACGCGTCCGGGGCAAATT
ATTGCTAACGCGAAGCTGTATCGTACCGTTTCTGCGATTGTGAACATTTTCCGTTCCATCCCGTTCATTA
TCTTGCTTGTATGGATGATTCCGTTTACCCGCGTTATTGTCGGTACATCGATTGGTTTGCAGGCAGCGAT
TGTTCCGTTAACCGTTGGTGCAGCACCGTTTATTGCCCGTATGGTCGAGAACGCTCTGCTGGAGATCCCA
ACCGGGTTAATTGAAGCTTCCCGCGCAATGGGTGCCACGCCGATGCAGATCGTCCGTAAGGTGCTGTTAC
CGGAAGCGCTGCCGGGTCTGGTGAATGCGGCAACTATCACCCTGATTACCCTGGTCGGTTATTCCGCGAT
GGGTGGTGCAGTCGGTGCCGGTGGTTTAGGTCAGATTGGCTATCAGTATGGCTACATCGGCTATAACGCG
ACGGTGATGAATACGGTACTGGTATTGCTGGTCATTCTGGTTTATTTAATTCAGTTCGCAGGCGACCGCA
TCGTCCGGGCTGTCACTCGCAAGTGAGAGCACCACCACCACCACCACTGAGATCCGGCTGCTAACAAAGC
CCGAAAGGAAGCTGAGTTGGCTGCTGCCACCGCTGAGCAATAACTAGCATAACCCC
