>Addgene plasmid #78320 | MetNI (E166Q in MetN) | addgene partial sequence | sequence record 150240 | EcMetI-F1 5'-tataacgcgacggtgatgaa-3'
TTGCTGGTCATTCTGGTTTATTTAATTCAGTTCGCAGGCGACCGCATCGTCCGGGCTGTCACTCGCAAGT
GAGAGCACCACCACCACCACCACTGAGATCCGGCTGCTAACAAAGCCCGAAAGGAAGCTGAGTTGGCTGC
TGCCACCGCTGAGCAATAACTAGCATAACCCCTTGGGGCCTCTAAACGGGTCTTGAGGGGTTTTTTGCTG
AAAGGAGGAACTATATCCAGATCTCGATCCCGCGAAATTAATACGACTCACTATAGGGGAATTGTGAGCG
GATAACAATTCCCCTCTAGAAATAATTTTGTTTAACTTTAAGAAGGAGATATACCATGGGCCATCATCAT
CATCATCATCATCATCATCACAGCAGCGGCCATATCGACGACGACGACAAGCATATGATAAAACTTTCGA
ATATCACCAAAGTGTTCCACCAGGGCACCCGCACCATCCAGGCGTTGAACAACGTCAGCCTGCATGTGCC
AGCTGGACAAATTTATGGCGTTATCGGTGCCTCAGGCGCGGGTAAGAGTACGCTTATACGTTGTGTAAAC
CTGCTGGAGCGCCCAACCGAGGGTAGCGTGCTGGTCGATGGCCAGGAACTGACCACGCTGTCAGAATCCG
AGTTGACCAAAGCTCGCCGCCAGATTGGTATGATTTTCCAGCATTTTAACCTGCTCTCTTCGCGTACTGT
TTTTGGCAACGTGGCTCTGCCGCTGGAGCTGGACAACACACCGAAAGACGAGGTCAAACGTCGCGTGACG
GAATTGCTGTCATTGGTTGGTCTTGGCGATAAGCATGATAGCTACCCGTCGAATCTTTCCGGTGGGCAGA
AACAACGTGTGGCAATTGCCCGTGCGTTAGCCAGCAATCCCAAAGTATTGCTGTGTGATCAAGCCACCAG
CGCGCTGGACCCGGCAACGACACGTTCTATTCTCGAACTGCTGAAAGACATCAACCGCCGTCTGGG
